Addgene plasmid #50954: AAV-ReaChR-citrine
Purpose: ReaChR-citrine in AAV2 vector under human synapsin promoter
Depositing lab: Roger Tsien. Depositing organization: University of California, San Diego (UCSD). Publication: ReaChR: a red-shifted variant of channelrhodopsin enables deep transcranial optogenetic excitation. Lin JY, Knutsen PM, Muller A, Kleinfeld D, Tsien RY. Nat Neurosci. 2013 Oct;16(10):1499-508. doi: 10.1038/nn.3502. Epub 2013 Sep 1. PubMed 23995068.
Backbone
  Vector backbone: AAV2
  Backbone size w/o insert (bp): 4589
  Total vector size (bp): 6375
  Vector type: AAV
Growth in bacteria
  Bacterial resistance: Ampicillin, 100 μg/mL
  Growth temperature: 37°C
  Growth strain: NEB Stable
  Growth instructions: Regular growing condition.
  Copy number: Unknown
Gene/Insert
  Gene/Insert name: ReaChR-citrine
  Species: Synthetic
  Insert size (bp): 1776
  GenBank ID: KF448069
  Promoter: truncated human Synapsin promoter
  Tag / fusion protein: citrine (C terminal on insert)
  Cloning method: Restriction Enzyme; 5′ cloning site BamHI (not destroyed); 3′ cloning site HindIII (not destroyed)
  Sequencing primers: 5′ none; 3′ none
Resource information
  A portion of this plasmid was derived from a plasmid made by: From Dr. Lin Tian at Janelia Farm Research Campus (currently at UC Davis)
Terms and licenses: Academic/Nonprofit Terms; Industry Terms: Not Available to Industry
Depositor comments: WPRE is inserted after the citrine before SV40 polyA. Addgene NGS finds the backbone inverted between the ITRs, and a 203 bp deletion in the backbone compared to the depositor reference sequence. Please note: Based on the Addgene QC results, the AgeI site shown in the depositor's sequence is not present in this vector. There are other sequence discrepancies that do not have functional consequence.
How to cite: AAV-ReaChR-citrine was a gift from Roger Tsien (Addgene plasmid # 50954 ; http://n2t.net/addgene:50954 ; RRID:Addgene_50954)
