[The description below was written by a language model from this plasmid's Addgene catalogue record and pLannotate feature annotations shown in this document.]
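Description:
AAV-ReaChR-citrine is an adeno-associated virus transfer plasmid built on an AAV2 backbone, used to package recombinant AAV that expresses a red-shifted channelrhodopsin in neurons. It is propagated in E. coli through a high-copy ColE1/pUC-type origin with ampicillin selection (AmpR under its own bla promoter). The backbone also carries an f1 phage origin and remnants of lac-derived sequence. The catalogue lists a total size of about 6.4 kb.

Between the two AAV2 inverted terminal repeats, which provide the cis signals for genome replication and encapsidation, sits a single expression cassette. A truncated human synapsin I promoter restricts expression to neurons and drives the synthetic ReaChR coding sequence fused at its C terminus to the yellow fluorescent protein citrine, so that opsin-expressing cells and membrane localisation can be visualised. The insert was cloned between BamHI and HindIII sites. A WPRE follows citrine to enhance transcript stability and expression, and an SV40 polyadenylation signal terminates the message. The automated annotation does not label the opsin itself. In both feature tables the unannotated gap between the hSyn promoter and citrine presumably corresponds to ReaChR.

Two sequence records are provided: a roughly 6.35 kb reference and a roughly 6.04 kb repository sequencing result. Repository quality control reports that the bacterial backbone is inverted between the ITRs relative to the depositor's reference, that the backbone has a 203 bp deletion, and that an AgeI site shown in the depositor sequence is absent. Other discrepancies are described as having no functional consequence. The construct is intended for optogenetic excitation of neurons with longer-wavelength light, including deep transcranial stimulation.
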