Features (pLannotate 1.2.2; 14 found; start..end, strand, type, name):
     39..171     +  repeat_region  AAV2 ITR (fragment): inverted terminal repeat of adeno-associated virus serotype 2 inverted
    166..235     +  CDS            lacZα (fragment): LacZα fragment of β-galactosidase; lacZ fragment
    240..668     +  rep_origin     f1 ori (sequence partly withheld): f1 bacteriophage origin of replication; arrow indicates direction of (+) strand synthesis
    721..825     +  promoter       AmpR promoter: bla
    826..1686    +  CDS            AmpR: β-lactamase; bla; confers resistance to ampicillin, carbenicillin, and related antibiotics
   1857..2445    +  rep_origin     ori: high-copy-number ColE1/pMB1/pBR322/pUC origin of replication
   2628..2684    +  CDS            lacI (fragment): lac repressor; lacI; The lac repressor binds to the lac operator to inhibit transcription in E. coli. This inhibition can be relieved by adding lactose or isopropyl-β-D-thiogalactopyranoside (IPTG).
   2678..2811    -  repeat_region  AAV2 ITR: inverted terminal repeat of adeno-associated virus serotype 2 inverted
   2882..2950    +  CDS            large T antigen (fragment): large T antigen from SV40 (simian virus 40)
   2973..3094    +  polyA_signal   SV40 poly(A) signal: SV40 polyadenylation signal
   3123..3142    -  misc_feature   MCS (fragment): pBluescript multiple cloning site
   3143..3731    -  misc_feature   WPRE: woodchuck hepatitis virus posttranscriptional regulatory element
   3747..4463    -  CDS            Citrine: Citrine is a basic (constitutively fluorescent) yellow fluorescent protein published in 2001, derived from Aequorea victoria. It has moderate acid sensitivity.
   5551..5998    -  promoter       hSyn promoter: human synapsin I promoter; confers neuron-specific expression (Kügler et al., 2003)
>Addgene plasmid #50954 | AAV-ReaChR-citrine | addgene full sequence | sequence record 489175 | Addgene Sequencing Result
CGTAGATAAGTAGCATGGCGGGTTAATCATTAACTACAAGGAACCCCTAGTGATGGAGTTGGCCACTCCC
TCTCTGCGCGCTCGCTCGCTCACTGAGGCCGGGCGACCAAAGGTCGCCCGACGCCCGGGCTTTGCCCGGG
CGGCCTCAGTGAGCGAGCGAGCGCGCAGCTGGCGTAATAGCGAAGAGGCCCGCACCGATCGCCCTTCCCA
ACAGTTGCGCAGCCTGAATGGCGAATGGG
[124 nt withheld, positions 240-363]
C
[91 nt withheld, positions 365-455]
A
[49 nt withheld, positions 457-505]
CCTTTGACGTTGGAGTCCACGTTCTTT
[37 nt withheld, positions 533-569]
ACCCTATCTCGGTCTATTCTTTTGATTTATAAGGGATTTTGCCGATTTCGGCCTATTGGTTAAAAAATGA
GCTGATTTAACAAAAATTTAACGCGAATTTTAACAAAATATTAACGCTTACAATTTAGGTGGCACTTTTC
GGGGAAATGTGCGCGGAACCCCTATTTGTTTATTTTTCTAAATACATTCAAATATGTATCCGCTCATGAG
ACAATAACCCTGATAAATGCTTCAATAATATTGAAAAAGGAAGAGTATGAGTATTCAACATTTCCGTGTC
GCCCTTATTCCCTTTTTTGCGGCATTTTGCCTTCCTGTTTTTGCTCACCCAGAAACGCTGGTGAAAGTAA
AAGATGCTGAAGATCAGTTGGGTGCACGAGTGGGTTACATCGAACTGGATCTCAACAGCGGTAAGATCCT
TGAGAGTTTTCGCCCCGAAGAACGTTTTCCAATGATGAGCACTTTTAAAGTTCTGCTATGTGGCGCGGTA
TTATCCCGTATTGACGCCGGGCAAGAGCAACTCGGTCGCCGCATACACTATTCTCAGAATGACTTGGTTG
AGTACTCACCAGTCACAGAAAAGCATCTTACGGATGGCATGACAGTAAGAGAATTATGCAGTGCTGCCAT
AACCATGAGTGATAACACTGCGGCCAACTTACTTCTGACAACGATCGGAGGACCGAAGGAGCTAACCGCT
TTTTTGCACAACATGGGGGATCATGTAACTCGCCTTGATCGTTGGGAACCGGAGCTGAATGAAGCCATAC
CAAACGACGAGCGTGACACCACGATGCCTGTAGCAATGGCAACAACGTTGCGCAAACTATTAACTGGCGA
ACTACTTACTCTAGCTTCCCGGCAACAATTAATAGACTGGATGGAGGCGGATAAAGTTGCAGGACCACTT
CTGCGCTCGGCCCTTCCGGCTGGCTGGTTTATTGCTGATAAATCTGGAGCCGGTGAGCGTGGGTCTCGCG
GTATCATTGCAGCACTGGGGCCAGATGGTAAGCCCTCCCGTATCGTAGTTATCTACACGACGGGGAGTCA
GGCAACTATGGATGAACGAAATAGACAGATCGCTGAGATAGGTGCCTCACTGATTAAGCATTGGTAACTG
TCAGACCAAGTTTACTCATATATACTTTAGATTGATTTAAAACTTCATTTTTAATTTAAAAGGATCTAGG
TGAAGATCCTTTTTGATAATCTCATGACCAAAATCCCTTAACGTGAGTTTTCGTTCCACTGAGCGTCAGA
CCCCGTAGAAAAGATCAAAGGATCTTCTTGAGATCCTTTTTTTCTGCGCGTAATCTGCTGCTTGCAAACA
AAAAAACCACCGCTACCAGCGGTGGTTTGTTTGCCGGATCAAGAGCTACCAACTCTTTTTCCGAAGGTAA
CTGGCTTCAGCAGAGCGCAGATACCAAATACTGTTCTTCTAGTGTAGCCGTAGTTAGGCCACCACTTCAA
GAACTCTGTAGCACCGCCTACATACCTCGCTCTGCTAATCCTGTTACCAGTGGCTGCTGCCAGTGGCGAT
AAGTCGTGTCTTACCGGGTTGGACTCAAGACGATAGTTACCGGATAAGGCGCAGCGGTCGGGCTGAACGG
GGGGTTCGTGCACACAGCCCAGCTTGGAGCGAACGACCTACACCGAACTGAGATACCTACAGCGTGAGCT
ATGAGAAAGCGCCACGCTTCCCGAAGGGAGAAAGGCGGACAGGTATCCGGTAAGCGGCAGGGTCGGAACA
GGAGAGCGCACGAGGGAGCTTCCAGGGGGAAACGCCTGGTATCTTTATAGTCCTGTCGGGTTTCGCCACC
TCTGACTTGAGCGTCGATTTTTGTGATGCTCGTCAGGGGGGCGGAGCCTATGGAAAAACGCCAGCAACGC
GGCCTTTTTACGGTTCCTGGCCTTTTGCTGGCCTTTTGCTCACATGTTCTTTCCTGCGTTATCCCCTGAT
TCTGTGGATAACCGTATTACCGCCTTTGAGTGAGCTGATACCGCTCGCCGCAGCCGAACGACCGAGCGCA
GCGAGTCAGTGAGCGAGGAAGCGGAAGAGCGCCCAATACGCAAACCGCCTCTCCCCGCGCGTTGGCCGAT
TCATTAATGCAGCTGCGCGCTCGCTCGCTCACTGAGGCCGCCCGGGCAAAGCCCGGGCGTCGGGCGACCT
TTGGTCGCCCGGCCTCAGTGAGCGAGCGAGCGCGCAGAGAGGGAGTGGCCAACTCCATCACTAGGGGTTC
CTTGTAGTTAATGATTAACCCGCCATGCTACTTATCTACGTAGCCATGCTCTAGGAAGATCCTTATCGAT
TTTACCACATTTGTAGAGGTTTTACTTGCTTTAAAAAACCTCCCACATCTCCCCCTGAACCTGAAACATA
AAATGAATGCAATTGTTGTTGTTAACTTGTTTATTGCAGCTTATAATGGTTACAAATAAAGCAATAGCAT
CACAAATTTCACAAATAAAGCATTTTTTTCACTGCATTCTAGTTGTGGTTTGTCCAAACTCATCAATGTA
TCTTATCATGTCTGCTCGAAGCGGCCGCCCGGGTCGAGGTCGACGGTATCGATGCGGGGAGGCGGCCCAA
AGGGAGATCCGACTCGTCTGAGGGCGAAGGCGAAGACGCGGAAGAGGCCGCAGAGCCGGCAGCAGGCCGC
GGGAAGGAAGGTCCGCTGGATTGAGGGCCGAAGGGACGTAGCAGAAGGACGTCCCGCGCAGAATCCAGGT
GGCAACACAGGCGAGCAGCCAAGGAAAGGACGATGATTTCCCCGACAACACCACGGAATTGTCAGTGCCC
AACAGCCGAGCCCCTGTCCAGCAGCGGGCAAGGCAGGCGGCGATGAGTTCCGCCGTGGCAATAGGGAGGG
GGAAAGCGAAAGTCCCGGAAAGGAGCTGACAGGTGGTGGCAATGCCCCAACCAGTGGGGGTTGCGTCAGC
AAACACAGTGCACACCACGCCACGTTGCCTGACAACGGGCCACAACTCCTCATAAAGAGACAGCAACCAG
GATTTATACAAGGAGGAGAAAATGAAAGCCATACGGGAAGCAATAGCATGATACAAAGGCATTAAAGCAG
CGTATCCACATAGCGTAAAAGGAGCAACATAGTTAAGAATACCAGTCAATCTTTCACAAATTTTGTAATC
CAGAGGTTGATTATCGATAAGCTTCTACTTGTACAGCTCGTCCATGCCGAGAGTGATCCCGGCGGCGGTC
ACGAACTCCAGCAGGACCATGTGATCGCGCTTCTCGTTGGGGTCTTTGCTCAGGGCGGACTGGTAGCTCA
GGTAGTGGTTGTCGGGCAGCAGCACGGGGCCGTCGCCGATGGGGGTGTTCTGCTGGTAGTGGTCGGCGAG
CTGCACGCTGCCGTCCTCGATGTTGTGGCGGATCTTGAAGTTCACCTTGATGCCGTTCTTCTGCTTGTCG
GCCATGATATAGACGTTGTGGCTGTTGTAGTTGTACTCCAGCTTGTGCCCCAGGATGTTGCCGTCCTCCT
TGAAGTCGATGCCCTTCAGCTCGATGCGGTTCACCAGGGTGTCGCCCTCGAACTTCACCTCGGCGCGGGT
CTTGTAGTTGCCGTCGTCCTTGAAGAAGATGGTGCGCTCCTGGACGTAGCCTTCGGGCATGGCGGACTTG
AAGAAGTCGTGCTGCTTCATGTGGTCGGGGTAGCGGGCGAAGCACATCAGGCCGTAGCCGAAGGTGGTCA
CGAGGGTGGGCCAGGGCACGGGCAGCTTGCCGGTGGTGCAGATGAACTTCAGGGTCAGCTTGCCGTAGGT
GGCATCGCCCTCGCCCTCGCCGGACACGCTGAACTTGTGGCCGTTTACGTCGCCGTCCAGCTCGACCAGG
ATGGGCACCACCCCGGTGAACAGCTCCTCGCCCTTGCTCACCATCTCGAGGCTGCTCTCGTACTTATCTT
CTTCTTCCGCCACCAGGGTTTCCACTTCCATTTCCTGGCCCGCAATGGTAATTTTCTGTTTTTTGCGAAT
ATCGCCATACAGCAGAATATGTTCATGAATTTTCACGCGCAGATAGTTGCCCAGCACGCCCCACATGTTC
TTCGCAATCAGATCCAGAATGCTATGGCCAATCGCGCTGCCATACGGGCTAATATGGCCGAAGCCCTCGG
GGCCCAGCAGGAACAGCACGGGGAACATGCCCCAGCTCACGAAGAACAGCCAGGCCATGGCTCTCACCAG
CTGTCTGCACAGGCCTTTCGGCACGGTATGAAACGCTTCAATATACACTTTGGCCGCATGAAAATAGGTA
TACATGCCATAGCTCAGGCTAATCAGAAAAAACAGAATTTTGGTCCAGCCGGTGCACATCGCGCTGGTCG
CGCCCCACACAATGCAGCCCACGTCGCTCACCAGCAGGCCCATGGTGCGTTTGCTATAATCATCTTTCAG
GCCGGTCAGGTTGCTCAGATGAATCAGAATCACGGGGCAGGTCAGCAGCCATTCGCCATAGCGCATCCAC
ACCACGCCGTTGCCGCTGCTCAGCCACAGGGTCGCCGGGCTATCAAATTCATGAAACGCTTCAATAATGC
TTTTCATCATTTCAATCAGCGCCACATACACTTCTTCCCAGCCGCAGGTCGCGCGCCACGCCTGATACGC
ATACCAGCCCAGGCACGCCACGCTCAGCGCAAACACCACCCACTGCAGGATGTTGGCGGCCAGCTTCTCG
GCGTTGGTGCCGTTACTCTTCAGCCAGGCCAGGCAGAAGCACTGGCCGTTGTTGGGGATGCAGATCACGC
TGCCGTTGTTCTCCAGGGTGTAGCTGGTCTGGAACAGCATTCTCTCGTGGGCTCTGTGGAACACGTAGTC
GGGGCCGTCCTGGGTGGCCACGGGCACGGTGGCGTCGCTGCCGGTGCTGGCGCCGGCGCTGCCGGCGGCC
AGGGCCACGGCCAGGGCCAGGGCCAGCAGCCAGGGTCTTCTGCTCACCATGGTCGGATCCTTGCTAGCAG
CTTGAATTCGACTGCGCTCTCAGGCACGACACGACTCCTCCGCTGCCCACCGCAGACTGAGGCAGCGCTG
AGTCGCCGGCGCCGCAGCGCAGATGGTCGCGCCCGTGCCCCCCTATCTCGCGCCTCGCGTGGTGCGGTCC
GGCTGGGCCGGCGGCGGCGCGGACGCGACCAAGGTGGCCGGGAAGGGGAGTTTGCGGGGGACCGGCGAGT
GACGTCAGCGCGCCTTCAGTGCTGAGGCGGCGGTGGCGCGCGCCGCCAGGCGGGGGCGAAGGCACTGTCC
GCGGTGCTGAAGCTGGCAGTGCGCACGCGCCTCGCCGCATCCTGTTTCCCCTCCCCCTCTCTGATAGGGG
ATGCGCAATTTGGGGAATGGGGGTTGGGTGCTTGTCCAGTGGGTCGGGGTCGGTCGTCAGGTAGGCACCC
CCACCCCGCCTCATCCTGGTCCTAAAACCCACTTGCACTCATACGCAGGGCCCTCTGCAGAGATCTTCCT
AGAGCATGGCTA
