Features (pLannotate 1.2.2; 18 found; start..end, strand, type, name):
      1..121     +  rep_origin     RSF ori (fragment): Plasmids containing the RSF 1030 origin of replication can be propagated in E. coli cells that contain additional plasmids with compatible origins.
    123..215     +  CDS            lacI (fragment): lac repressor; lacI; The lac repressor binds to the lac operator to inhibit transcription in E. coli. This inhibition can be relieved by adding lactose or isopropyl-β-D-thiogalactopyranoside (IPTG).
    228..249     +  protein_bind   CAP binding site: CAP binding activates transcription in the presence of cAMP. E. coli catabolite activator protein
    264..294     +  promoter       lac promoter: promoter for the E. coli lac operon
    302..318     +  protein_bind   lac operator: The lac repressor binds to the lac operator to inhibit transcription in E. coli. This inhibition can be relieved by adding lactose or isopropyl-β-D-thiogalactopyranoside (IPTG). lac repressor encoded by lacI
    379..509     -  repeat_region  AAV2 ITR (fragment): inverted terminal repeat of adeno-associated virus serotype 2 inverted
    591..1038    +  promoter       hSyn promoter: human synapsin I promoter; confers neuron-specific expression (Kügler et al., 2003)
   2126..2842    +  CDS            Citrine: Citrine is a basic (constitutively fluorescent) yellow fluorescent protein published in 2001, derived from Aequorea victoria. It has moderate acid sensitivity.
   2858..3446    +  misc_feature   WPRE: woodchuck hepatitis virus posttranscriptional regulatory element
   3447..3466    +  misc_feature   MCS (fragment): pBluescript multiple cloning site
   3495..3616    -  polyA_signal   SV40 poly(A) signal: SV40 polyadenylation signal
   3639..3707    -  CDS            large T antigen (fragment): large T antigen from SV40 (simian virus 40)
   3778..3908    +  repeat_region  AAV2 ITR (fragment): inverted terminal repeat of adeno-associated virus serotype 2 inverted
   3922..4079    +  CDS            lacZα (fragment): LacZα fragment of β-galactosidase; lacZ fragment
   4084..4512    +  rep_origin     f1 ori (sequence partly withheld): f1 bacteriophage origin of replication; arrow indicates direction of (+) strand synthesis
   4565..4669    +  promoter       AmpR promoter: bla
   4670..5530    +  CDS            AmpR: β-lactamase; bla; confers resistance to ampicillin, carbenicillin, and related antibiotics
   5701..6289    +  rep_origin     ori: high-copy-number ColE1/pMB1/pBR322/pUC origin of replication
>Addgene plasmid #50954 | AAV-ReaChR-citrine | analyzer sequence | sequence record 122752
TTCTTTCCTGCGTTATCCCCTGATTCTGTGGATAACCGTATTACCGCCTTTGAGTGAGCTGATACCGCTC
GCCGCAGCCGAACGACCGAGCGCAGCGAGTCAGTGAGCGAGGAAGCGGAAGAGCGCCCAATACGCAAACC
GCCTCTCCCCGCGCGTTGGCCGATTCATTAATGCAGCTGGCACGACAGGTTTCCCGACTGGAAAGCGGGC
AGTGAGCGCAACGCAATTAATGTGAGTTAGCTCACTCATTAGGCACCCCAGGCTTTACACTTTATGCTTC
CGGCTCGTATGTTGTGTGGAATTGTGAGCGGATAACAATTTCACACAGGAAACAGCTATGACCATGATTA
CGCCAGATTTAATTAAGGCCTTAATTAGGCTGCGCGCTCGCTCGCTCACTGAGGCCGCCCGGGCAAAGCC
CGGGCGTCGGGCGACCTTTGGTCGCCCGGCCTCAGTGAGCGAGCGAGCGCGCAGAGAGGGAGTGGCCAAC
TCCATCACTAGGGGTTCCTTGTAGTTAATGATTAACCCGCCATGCTACTTATCTACGTAGCCATGCTCTA
GGAAGATCTCTGCAGAGGGCCCTGCGTATGAGTGCAAGTGGGTTTTAGGACCAGGATGAGGCGGGGTGGG
GGTGCCTACCTGACGACCGACCCCGACCCACTGGACAAGCACCCAACCCCCATTCCCCAAATTGCGCATC
CCCTATCAGAGAGGGGGAGGGGAAACAGGATGCGGCGAGGCGCGTGCGCACTGCCAGCTTCAGCACCGCG
GACAGTGCCTTCGCCCCCGCCTGGCGGCGCGCGCCACCGCCGCCTCAGCACTGAAGGCGCGCTGACGTCA
CTCGCCGGTCCCCCGCAAACTCCCCTTCCCGGCCACCTTGGTCGCGTCCGCGCCGCCGCCGGCCCAGCCG
GACCGCACCACGCGAGGCGCGAGATAGGGGGGCACGGGCGCGACCATCTGCGCTGCGGCGCCGGCGACTC
AGCGCTGCCTCAGTCTGCGGTGGGCAGCGGAGGAGTCGTGTCGTGCCTGAGAGCGCAGTCGAATTCAAGC
TGCTAGCAAGGATCCGACCATGGTGAGCAGAAGACCCTGGCTGCTGGCCCTGGCCCTGGCCGTGGCCCTG
GCCGCCGGCAGCGCCGGCGCCAGCACCGGCAGCGACGCCACCGTGCCCGTGGCCACCCAGGACGGCCCCG
ACTACGTGTTCCACAGAGCCCACGAGAGAATGCTGTTCCAGACCAGCTACACCCTGGAGAACAACGGCAG
CGTGATCTGCATCCCCAACAACGGCCAGTGCTTCTGCCTGGCCTGGCTGAAGAGTAACGGCACCAACGCC
GAGAAGCTGGCCGCCAACATCCTGCAGTGGGTGGTGTTTGCGCTGAGCGTGGCGTGCCTGGGCTGGTATG
CGTATCAGGCGTGGCGCGCGACCTGCGGCTGGGAAGAAGTGTATGTGGCGCTGATTGAAATGATGAAAAG
CATTATTGAAGCGTTTCATGAATTTGATAGCCCGGCGACCCTGTGGCTGAGCAGCGGCAACGGCGTGGTG
TGGATGCGCTATGGCGAATGGCTGCTGACCTGCCCCGTGATTCTGATTCATCTGAGCAACCTGACCGGCC
TGAAAGATGATTATAGCAAACGCACCATGGGCCTGCTGGTGAGCGACGTGGGCTGCATTGTGTGGGGCGC
GACCAGCGCGATGTGCACCGGCTGGACCAAAATTCTGTTTTTTCTGATTAGCCTGAGCTATGGCATGTAT
ACCTATTTTCATGCGGCCAAAGTGTATATTGAAGCGTTTCATACCGTGCCGAAAGGCCTGTGCAGACAGC
TGGTGAGAGCCATGGCCTGGCTGTTCTTCGTGAGCTGGGGCATGTTCCCCGTGCTGTTCCTGCTGGGCCC
CGAGGGCTTCGGCCATATTAGCCCGTATGGCAGCGCGATTGGCCATAGCATTCTGGATCTGATTGCGAAG
AACATGTGGGGCGTGCTGGGCAACTATCTGCGCGTGAAAATTCATGAACATATTCTGCTGTATGGCGATA
TTCGCAAAAAACAGAAAATTACCATTGCGGGCCAGGAAATGGAAGTGGAAACCCTGGTGGCGGAAGAAGA
AGATAAGTACGAGAGCAGCCTCGAGATGGTGAGCAAGGGCGAGGAGCTGTTCACCGGGGTGGTGCCCATC
CTGGTCGAGCTGGACGGCGACGTAAACGGCCACAAGTTCAGCGTGTCCGGCGAGGGCGAGGGCGATGCCA
CCTACGGCAAGCTGACCCTGAAGTTCATCTGCACCACCGGCAAGCTGCCCGTGCCCTGGCCCACCCTCGT
GACCACCTTCGGCTACGGCCTGATGTGCTTCGCCCGCTACCCCGACCACATGAAGCAGCACGACTTCTTC
AAGTCCGCCATGCCCGAAGGCTACGTCCAGGAGCGCACCATCTTCTTCAAGGACGACGGCAACTACAAGA
CCCGCGCCGAGGTGAAGTTCGAGGGCGACACCCTGGTGAACCGCATCGAGCTGAAGGGCATCGACTTCAA
GGAGGACGGCAACATCCTGGGGCACAAGCTGGAGTACAACTACAACAGCCACAACGTCTATATCATGGCC
GACAAGCAGAAGAACGGCATCAAGGTGAACTTCAAGATCCGCCACAACATCGAGGACGGCAGCGTGCAGC
TCGCCGACCACTACCAGCAGAACACCCCCATCGGCGACGGCCCCGTGCTGCTGCCCGACAACCACTACCT
GAGCTACCAGTCCGCCCTGAGCAAAGACCCCAACGAGAAGCGCGATCACATGGTCCTGCTGGAGTTCGTG
ACCGCCGCCGGGATCACTCTCGGCATGGACGAGCTGTACAAGTAGAAGCTTATCGATAATCAACCTCTGG
ATTACAAAATTTGTGAAAGATTGACTGGTATTCTTAACTATGTTGCTCCTTTTACGCTATGTGGATACGC
TGCTTTAATGCCTTTGTATCATGCTATTGCTTCCCGTATGGCTTTCATTTTCTCCTCCTTGTATAAATCC
TGGTTGCTGTCTCTTTATGAGGAGTTGTGGCCCGTTGTCAGGCAACGTGGCGTGGTGTGCACTGTGTTTG
CTGACGCAACCCCCACTGGTTGGGGCATTGCCACCACCTGTCAGCTCCTTTCCGGGACTTTCGCTTTCCC
CCTCCCTATTGCCACGGCGGAACTCATCGCCGCCTGCCTTGCCCGCTGCTGGACAGGGGCTCGGCTGTTG
GGCACTGACAATTCCGTGGTGTTGTCGGGGAAATCATCGTCCTTTCCTTGGCTGCTCGCCTGTGTTGCCA
CCTGGATTCTGCGCGGGACGTCCTTCTGCTACGTCCCTTCGGCCCTCAATCCAGCGGACCTTCCTTCCCG
CGGCCTGCTGCCGGCTCTGCGGCCTCTTCCGCGTCTTCGCCTTCGCCCTCAGACGAGTCGGATCTCCCTT
TGGGCCGCCTCCCCGCATCGATACCGTCGACCTCGACCCGGGCGGCCGCTTCGAGCAGACATGATAAGAT
ACATTGATGAGTTTGGACAAACCACAACTAGAATGCAGTGAAAAAAATGCTTTATTTGTGAAATTTGTGA
TGCTATTGCTTTATTTGTAACCATTATAAGCTGCAATAAACAAGTTAACAACAACAATTGCATTCATTTT
ATGTTTCAGGTTCAGGGGGAGATGTGGGAGGTTTTTTAAAGCAAGTAAAACCTCTACAAATGTGGTAAAA
TCGATAAGGATCTTCCTAGAGCATGGCTACGTAGATAAGTAGCATGGCGGGTTAATCATTAACTACAAGG
AACCCCTAGTGATGGAGTTGGCCACTCCCTCTCTGCGCGCTCGCTCGCTCACTGAGGCCGGGCGACCAAA
GGTCGCCCGACGCCCGGGCTTTGCCCGGGCGGCCTCAGTGAGCGAGCGAGCGCGCAGCCTTAATTAACCT
AATTCACTGGCCGTCGTTTTACAACGTCGTGACTGGGAAAACCCTGGCGTTACCCAACTTAATCGCCTTG
CAGCACATCCCCCTTTCGCCAGCTGGCGTAATAGCGAAGAGGCCCGCACCGATCGCCCTTCCCAACAGTT
GCGCAGCCTGAATGGCGAATGGG
[124 nt withheld, positions 4084-4207]
C
[91 nt withheld, positions 4209-4299]
A
[49 nt withheld, positions 4301-4349]
CCTTTGACGTTGGAGTCCACGTTCTTT
[37 nt withheld, positions 4377-4413]
ACCCTATCTCGGTCTATTCTTTTGATTTATAAGGGATTTTGCCGATTTCGGCCTATTGGTTAAAAAATGA
GCTGATTTAACAAAAATTTAACGCGAATTTTAACAAAATATTAACGCTTACAATTTAGGTGGCACTTTTC
GGGGAAATGTGCGCGGAACCCCTATTTGTTTATTTTTCTAAATACATTCAAATATGTATCCGCTCATGAG
ACAATAACCCTGATAAATGCTTCAATAATATTGAAAAAGGAAGAGTATGAGTATTCAACATTTCCGTGTC
GCCCTTATTCCCTTTTTTGCGGCATTTTGCCTTCCTGTTTTTGCTCACCCAGAAACGCTGGTGAAAGTAA
AAGATGCTGAAGATCAGTTGGGTGCACGAGTGGGTTACATCGAACTGGATCTCAACAGCGGTAAGATCCT
TGAGAGTTTTCGCCCCGAAGAACGTTTTCCAATGATGAGCACTTTTAAAGTTCTGCTATGTGGCGCGGTA
TTATCCCGTATTGACGCCGGGCAAGAGCAACTCGGTCGCCGCATACACTATTCTCAGAATGACTTGGTTG
AGTACTCACCAGTCACAGAAAAGCATCTTACGGATGGCATGACAGTAAGAGAATTATGCAGTGCTGCCAT
AACCATGAGTGATAACACTGCGGCCAACTTACTTCTGACAACGATCGGAGGACCGAAGGAGCTAACCGCT
TTTTTGCACAACATGGGGGATCATGTAACTCGCCTTGATCGTTGGGAACCGGAGCTGAATGAAGCCATAC
CAAACGACGAGCGTGACACCACGATGCCTGTAGCAATGGCAACAACGTTGCGCAAACTATTAACTGGCGA
ACTACTTACTCTAGCTTCCCGGCAACAATTAATAGACTGGATGGAGGCGGATAAAGTTGCAGGACCACTT
CTGCGCTCGGCCCTTCCGGCTGGCTGGTTTATTGCTGATAAATCTGGAGCCGGTGAGCGTGGGTCTCGCG
GTATCATTGCAGCACTGGGGCCAGATGGTAAGCCCTCCCGTATCGTAGTTATCTACACGACGGGGAGTCA
GGCAACTATGGATGAACGAAATAGACAGATCGCTGAGATAGGTGCCTCACTGATTAAGCATTGGTAACTG
TCAGACCAAGTTTACTCATATATACTTTAGATTGATTTAAAACTTCATTTTTAATTTAAAAGGATCTAGG
TGAAGATCCTTTTTGATAATCTCATGACCAAAATCCCTTAACGTGAGTTTTCGTTCCACTGAGCGTCAGA
CCCCGTAGAAAAGATCAAAGGATCTTCTTGAGATCCTTTTTTTCTGCGCGTAATCTGCTGCTTGCAAACA
AAAAAACCACCGCTACCAGCGGTGGTTTGTTTGCCGGATCAAGAGCTACCAACTCTTTTTCCGAAGGTAA
CTGGCTTCAGCAGAGCGCAGATACCAAATACTGTTCTTCTAGTGTAGCCGTAGTTAGGCCACCACTTCAA
GAACTCTGTAGCACCGCCTACATACCTCGCTCTGCTAATCCTGTTACCAGTGGCTGCTGCCAGTGGCGAT
AAGTCGTGTCTTACCGGGTTGGACTCAAGACGATAGTTACCGGATAAGGCGCAGCGGTCGGGCTGAACGG
GGGGTTCGTGCACACAGCCCAGCTTGGAGCGAACGACCTACACCGAACTGAGATACCTACAGCGTGAGCT
ATGAGAAAGCGCCACGCTTCCCGAAGGGAGAAAGGCGGACAGGTATCCGGTAAGCGGCAGGGTCGGAACA
GGAGAGCGCACGAGGGAGCTTCCAGGGGGAAACGCCTGGTATCTTTATAGTCCTGTCGGGTTTCGCCACC
TCTGACTTGAGCGTCGATTTTTGTGATGCTCGTCAGGGGGGCGGAGCCTATGGAAAAACGCCAGCAACGC
GGCCTTTTTACGGTTCCTGGCCTTTTGCTGGCCTTTTGCTCACATG
