Features (pLannotate 1.2.2; 13 found; start..end, strand, type, name):
    100..157     -  repeat_region  AAV2 ITR (fragment): inverted terminal repeat of adeno-associated virus serotype 2 inverted
    228..296     +  CDS            large T antigen (fragment): large T antigen from SV40 (simian virus 40)
    319..440     +  polyA_signal   SV40 poly(A) signal: SV40 polyadenylation signal
    469..488     -  misc_feature   MCS (fragment): pBluescript multiple cloning site
    489..1077    -  misc_feature   WPRE: woodchuck hepatitis virus posttranscriptional regulatory element
   1093..1809    -  CDS            Citrine: Citrine is a basic (constitutively fluorescent) yellow fluorescent protein published in 2001, derived from Aequorea victoria. It has moderate acid sensitivity.
   2897..3344    -  promoter       hSyn promoter: human synapsin I promoter; confers neuron-specific expression (Kügler et al., 2003)
   3426..3558    +  repeat_region  AAV2 ITR (fragment): inverted terminal repeat of adeno-associated virus serotype 2 inverted
   3553..3622    +  CDS            lacZα (fragment): LacZα fragment of β-galactosidase; lacZ fragment
   3627..4055    +  rep_origin     f1 ori (sequence partly withheld): f1 bacteriophage origin of replication; arrow indicates direction of (+) strand synthesis
   4108..4212    +  promoter       AmpR promoter: bla
   4213..5073    +  CDS            AmpR: β-lactamase; bla; confers resistance to ampicillin, carbenicillin, and related antibiotics
   5244..5832    +  rep_origin     ori: high-copy-number ColE1/pMB1/pBR322/pUC origin of replication
>Addgene plasmid #50954 | AAV-ReaChR-citrine Sequencing Result | analyzer sequence | sequence record 467291
TTCTTTCCTGCGTTATCCCCTGATTCTGTGGATAACCGTATTACCGCCTTTGAGTGAGCTGATACCGCTC
GCCGCAGCCGAACGACCGAGCGCAGCGAGTCAGTGAGCGAGCGAGCGCGCAGAGAGGGAGTGGCCAACTC
CATCACTAGGGGTTCCTTGTAGTTAATGATTAACCCGCCATGCTACTTATCTACGTAGCCATGCTCTAGG
AAGATCCTTATCGATTTTACCACATTTGTAGAGGTTTTACTTGCTTTAAAAAACCTCCCACATCTCCCCC
TGAACCTGAAACATAAAATGAATGCAATTGTTGTTGTTAACTTGTTTATTGCAGCTTATAATGGTTACAA
ATAAAGCAATAGCATCACAAATTTCACAAATAAAGCATTTTTTTCACTGCATTCTAGTTGTGGTTTGTCC
AAACTCATCAATGTATCTTATCATGTCTGCTCGAAGCGGCCGCCCGGGTCGAGGTCGACGGTATCGATGC
GGGGAGGCGGCCCAAAGGGAGATCCGACTCGTCTGAGGGCGAAGGCGAAGACGCGGAAGAGGCCGCAGAG
CCGGCAGCAGGCCGCGGGAAGGAAGGTCCGCTGGATTGAGGGCCGAAGGGACGTAGCAGAAGGACGTCCC
GCGCAGAATCCAGGTGGCAACACAGGCGAGCAGCCAAGGAAAGGACGATGATTTCCCCGACAACACCACG
GAATTGTCAGTGCCCAACAGCCGAGCCCCTGTCCAGCAGCGGGCAAGGCAGGCGGCGATGAGTTCCGCCG
TGGCAATAGGGAGGGGGAAAGCGAAAGTCCCGGAAAGGAGCTGACAGGTGGTGGCAATGCCCCAACCAGT
GGGGGTTGCGTCAGCAAACACAGTGCACACCACGCCACGTTGCCTGACAACGGGCCACAACTCCTCATAA
AGAGACAGCAACCAGGATTTATACAAGGAGGAGAAAATGAAAGCCATACGGGAAGCAATAGCATGATACA
AAGGCATTAAAGCAGCGTATCCACATAGCGTAAAAGGAGCAACATAGTTAAGAATACCAGTCAATCTTTC
ACAAATTTTGTAATCCAGAGGTTGATTATCGATAAGCTTCTACTTGTACAGCTCGTCCATGCCGAGAGTG
ATCCCGGCGGCGGTCACGAACTCCAGCAGGACCATGTGATCGCGCTTCTCGTTGGGGTCTTTGCTCAGGG
CGGACTGGTAGCTCAGGTAGTGGTTGTCGGGCAGCAGCACGGGGCCGTCGCCGATGGGGGTGTTCTGCTG
GTAGTGGTCGGCGAGCTGCACGCTGCCGTCCTCGATGTTGTGGCGGATCTTGAAGTTCACCTTGATGCCG
TTCTTCTGCTTGTCGGCCATGATATAGACGTTGTGGCTGTTGTAGTTGTACTCCAGCTTGTGCCCCAGGA
TGTTGCCGTCCTCCTTGAAGTCGATGCCCTTCAGCTCGATGCGGTTCACCAGGGTGTCGCCCTCGAACTT
CACCTCGGCGCGGGTCTTGTAGTTGCCGTCGTCCTTGAAGAAGATGGTGCGCTCCTGGACGTAGCCTTCG
GGCATGGCGGACTTGAAGAAGTCGTGCTGCTTCATGTGGTCGGGGTAGCGGGCGAAGCACATCAGGCCGT
AGCCGAAGGTGGTCACGAGGGTGGGCCAGGGCACGGGCAGCTTGCCGGTGGTGCAGATGAACTTCAGGGT
CAGCTTGCCGTAGGTGGCATCGCCCTCGCCCTCGCCGGACACGCTGAACTTGTGGCCGTTTACGTCGCCG
TCCAGCTCGACCAGGATGGGCACCACCCCGGTGAACAGCTCCTCGCCCTTGCTCACCATCTCGAGGCTGC
TCTCGTACTTATCTTCTTCTTCCGCCACCAGGGTTTCCACTTCCATTTCCTGGCCCGCAATGGTAATTTT
CTGTTTTTTGCGAATATCGCCATACAGCAGAATATGTTCATGAATTTTCACGCGCAGATAGTTGCCCAGC
ACGCCCCACATGTTCTTCGCAATCAGATCCAGAATGCTATGGCCAATCGCGCTGCCATACGGGCTAATAT
GGCCGAAGCCCTCGGGGCCCAGCAGGAACAGCACGGGGAACATGCCCCAGCTCACGAAGAACAGCCAGGC
CATGGCTCTCACCAGCTGTCTGCACAGGCCTTTCGGCACGGTATGAAACGCTTCAATATACACTTTGGCC
GCATGAAAATAGGTATACATGCCATAGCTCAGGCTAATCAGAAAAAACAGAATTTTGGTCCAGCCGGTGC
ACATCGCGCTGGTCGCGCCCCACACAATGCAGCCCACGTCGCTCACCAGCAGGCCCATGGTGCGTTTGCT
ATAATCATCTTTCAGGCCGGTCAGGTTGCTCAGATGAATCAGAATCACGGGGCAGGTCAGCAGCCATTCG
CCATAGCGCATCCACACCACGCCGTTGCCGCTGCTCAGCCACAGGGTCGCCGGGCTATCAAATTCATGAA
ACGCTTCAATAATGCTTTTCATCATTTCAATCAGCGCCACATACACTTCTTCCCAGCCGCAGGTCGCGCG
CCACGCCTGATACGCATACCAGCCCAGGCACGCCACGCTCAGCGCAAACACCACCCACTGCAGGATGTTG
GCGGCCAGCTTCTCGGCGTTGGTGCCGTTACTCTTCAGCCAGGCCAGGCAGAAGCACTGGCCGTTGTTGG
GGATGCAGATCACGCTGCCGTTGTTCTCCAGGGTGTAGCTGGTCTGGAACAGCATTCTCTCGTGGGCTCT
GTGGAACACGTAGTCGGGGCCGTCCTGGGTGGCCACGGGCACGGTGGCGTCGCTGCCGGTGCTGGCGCCG
GCGCTGCCGGCGGCCAGGGCCACGGCCAGGGCCAGGGCCAGCAGCCAGGGTCTTCTGCTCACCATGGTCG
GATCCTTGCTAGCAGCTTGAATTCGACTGCGCTCTCAGGCACGACACGACTCCTCCGCTGCCCACCGCAG
ACTGAGGCAGCGCTGAGTCGCCGGCGCCGCAGCGCAGATGGTCGCGCCCGTGCCCCCCTATCTCGCGCCT
CGCGTGGTGCGGTCCGGCTGGGCCGGCGGCGGCGCGGACGCGACCAAGGTGGCCGGGAAGGGGAGTTTGC
GGGGGACCGGCGAGTGACGTCAGCGCGCCTTCAGTGCTGAGGCGGCGGTGGCGCGCGCCGCCAGGCGGGG
GCGAAGGCACTGTCCGCGGTGCTGAAGCTGGCAGTGCGCACGCGCCTCGCCGCATCCTGTTTCCCCTCCC
CCTCTCTGATAGGGGATGCGCAATTTGGGGAATGGGGGTTGGGTGCTTGTCCAGTGGGTCGGGGTCGGTC
GTCAGGTAGGCACCCCCACCCCGCCTCATCCTGGTCCTAAAACCCACTTGCACTCATACGCAGGGCCCTC
TGCAGAGATCTTCCTAGAGCATGGCTACGTAGATAAGTAGCATGGCGGGTTAATCATTAACTACAAGGAA
CCCCTAGTGATGGAGTTGGCCACTCCCTCTCTGCGCGCTCGCTCGCTCACTGAGGCCGGGCGACCAAAGG
TCGCCCGACGCCCGGGCTTTGCCCGGGCGGCCTCAGTGAGCGAGCGAGCGCGCAGCTGGCGTAATAGCGA
AGAGGCCCGCACCGATCGCCCTTCCCAACAGTTGCGCAGCCTGAATGGCGAATGGG
[124 nt withheld, positions 3627-3750]
C
[91 nt withheld, positions 3752-3842]
A
[49 nt withheld, positions 3844-3892]
CCTTTGACGTTGGAGTCCACGTTCTTT
[37 nt withheld, positions 3920-3956]
ACCCTATCTCGGTCTATTCTTTTGATTTATAAGGGATTTTGCCGATTTCGGCCTATTGGTTAAAAAATGA
GCTGATTTAACAAAAATTTAACGCGAATTTTAACAAAATATTAACGCTTACAATTTAGGTGGCACTTTTC
GGGGAAATGTGCGCGGAACCCCTATTTGTTTATTTTTCTAAATACATTCAAATATGTATCCGCTCATGAG
ACAATAACCCTGATAAATGCTTCAATAATATTGAAAAAGGAAGAGTATGAGTATTCAACATTTCCGTGTC
GCCCTTATTCCCTTTTTTGCGGCATTTTGCCTTCCTGTTTTTGCTCACCCAGAAACGCTGGTGAAAGTAA
AAGATGCTGAAGATCAGTTGGGTGCACGAGTGGGTTACATCGAACTGGATCTCAACAGCGGTAAGATCCT
TGAGAGTTTTCGCCCCGAAGAACGTTTTCCAATGATGAGCACTTTTAAAGTTCTGCTATGTGGCGCGGTA
TTATCCCGTATTGACGCCGGGCAAGAGCAACTCGGTCGCCGCATACACTATTCTCAGAATGACTTGGTTG
AGTACTCACCAGTCACAGAAAAGCATCTTACGGATGGCATGACAGTAAGAGAATTATGCAGTGCTGCCAT
AACCATGAGTGATAACACTGCGGCCAACTTACTTCTGACAACGATCGGAGGACCGAAGGAGCTAACCGCT
TTTTTGCACAACATGGGGGATCATGTAACTCGCCTTGATCGTTGGGAACCGGAGCTGAATGAAGCCATAC
CAAACGACGAGCGTGACACCACGATGCCTGTAGCAATGGCAACAACGTTGCGCAAACTATTAACTGGCGA
ACTACTTACTCTAGCTTCCCGGCAACAATTAATAGACTGGATGGAGGCGGATAAAGTTGCAGGACCACTT
CTGCGCTCGGCCCTTCCGGCTGGCTGGTTTATTGCTGATAAATCTGGAGCCGGTGAGCGTGGGTCTCGCG
GTATCATTGCAGCACTGGGGCCAGATGGTAAGCCCTCCCGTATCGTAGTTATCTACACGACGGGGAGTCA
GGCAACTATGGATGAACGAAATAGACAGATCGCTGAGATAGGTGCCTCACTGATTAAGCATTGGTAACTG
TCAGACCAAGTTTACTCATATATACTTTAGATTGATTTAAAACTTCATTTTTAATTTAAAAGGATCTAGG
TGAAGATCCTTTTTGATAATCTCATGACCAAAATCCCTTAACGTGAGTTTTCGTTCCACTGAGCGTCAGA
CCCCGTAGAAAAGATCAAAGGATCTTCTTGAGATCCTTTTTTTCTGCGCGTAATCTGCTGCTTGCAAACA
AAAAAACCACCGCTACCAGCGGTGGTTTGTTTGCCGGATCAAGAGCTACCAACTCTTTTTCCGAAGGTAA
CTGGCTTCAGCAGAGCGCAGATACCAAATACTGTTCTTCTAGTGTAGCCGTAGTTAGGCCACCACTTCAA
GAACTCTGTAGCACCGCCTACATACCTCGCTCTGCTAATCCTGTTACCAGTGGCTGCTGCCAGTGGCGAT
AAGTCGTGTCTTACCGGGTTGGACTCAAGACGATAGTTACCGGATAAGGCGCAGCGGTCGGGCTGAACGG
GGGGTTCGTGCACACAGCCCAGCTTGGAGCGAACGACCTACACCGAACTGAGATACCTACAGCGTGAGCT
ATGAGAAAGCGCCACGCTTCCCGAAGGGAGAAAGGCGGACAGGTATCCGGTAAGCGGCAGGGTCGGAACA
GGAGAGCGCACGAGGGAGCTTCCAGGGGGAAACGCCTGGTATCTTTATAGTCCTGTCGGGTTTCGCCACC
TCTGACTTGAGCGTCGATTTTTGTGATGCTCGTCAGGGGGGCGGAGCCTATGGAAAAACGCCAGCAACGC
GGCCTTTTTACGGTTCCTGGCCTTTTGCTGGCCTTTTGCTCACATG
