>Addgene plasmid #50954 | AAV-ReaChR-citrine | addgene partial sequence | sequence record 78849 | WPRE-R 5'-CATAGCGTAAAAGGAGCAACA-3'
TTTTGTAATCCAGAGGTTGATTATCGATAAGCTTCTACTTGTACAGCTCGTCCATGCCGAGAGTGATCCC
GGCGGCGGTCACGAACTCCAGCAGGACCATGTGATCGCGCTTCTCGTTGGGGTCTTTGCTCAGGGCGGAC
TGGTAGCTCAGGTAGTGGTTGTCGGGCAGCAGCACGGGGCCGTCGCCGATGGGGGTGTTCTGCTGGTAGT
GGTCGGCGAGCTGCACGCTGCCGTCCTCGATGTTGTGGCGGATCTTGAAGTTCACCTTGATGCCGTTCTT
CTGCTTGTCGGCCATGATATAGACGTTGTGGCTGTTGTAGTTGTACTCCAGCTTGTGCCCCAGGATGTTG
CCGTCCTCCTTGAAGTCGATGCCCTTCAGCTCGATGCGGTTCACCAGGGTGTCGCCCTCGAACTTCACCT
CGGCGCGGGTCTTGTAGTTGCCGTCGTCCTTGAAGAAGATGGTGCGCTCCTGGACGTAGCCTTCGGGCAT
GGCGGACTTGAAGAAGTCGTGCTGCTTCATGTGGTCGGGGTAGCGGGCGAAGCACATCAGGCCGTAGCCG
AAGGTGGTCACGAGGGTGGGCCAGGGCACGGGCAGCTTGCCGGTGGTGCAGATGAACTTCAGGGTCAGCT
TGCCGTAGGTGGCATCGCCCTCGCCCTCGCCGGACACGCTGAACTTGTGGCCGTTTACGTCGCCGTCCAG
CTCGACCAGGATGGGCACCACCCCGGTGAACAGCTCCTCGCCCTTGCTCACCATCTCGAGGCTGCTCTCG
TACTTATCTTCTTCTTCCGCCACCAGGGTTTCCACTTCCATTTCCTGGCCCGCAATGGTAATTTTCTGTT
TTTTGCGAATATCGCCATACAGCAGAATATGTTCATGAATTTT
