>Addgene plasmid #50954 | AAV-ReaChR-citrine | addgene partial sequence | sequence record 78941 | EGFP-N 5'-CGTCGCCGTCCAGCTCGACCAG-3'
CGCCCTTGCTCACCATCTCGAGGCTGCTCTCGTACTTATCTTCTTCTTCCGCCACCAGGGTTTCCACTTC
CATTTCCTGGCCCGCAATGGTAATTTTCTGTTTTTTGCGAATATCGCCATACAGCAGAATATGTTCATGA
ATTTTCACGCGCAGATAGTTGCCCAGCACGCCCCACATGTTCTTCGCAATCAGATCCAGAATGCTATGGC
CAATCGCGCTGCCATACGGGCTAATATGGCCGAAGCCCTCGGGGCCCAGCAGGAACAGCACGGGGAACAT
GCCCCAGCTCACGAAGAACAGCCAGGCCATGGCTCTCACCAGCTGTCTGCACAGGCCTTTCGGCACGGTA
TGAAACGCTTCAATATACACTTTGGCCGCATGAAAATAGGTATACATGCCATAGCTCAGGCTAATCAGAA
AAAACAGAATTTTGGTCCAGCCGGTGCACATCGCGCTGGTCGCGCCCCACACAATGCAGCCCACGTCGCT
CACCAGCAGGCCCATGGTGCGTTTGCTATAATCATCTTTCAGGCCGGTCAGGTTGCTCAGATGAATCAGA
ATCACGGGGCAGGTCAGCAGCCATTCGCCATAGCGCATCCACACCACGCCGTTGCCGCTGCTCAGCCACA
GGGTCGCCGGGCTATCAAATTCATGAAACGCTTCAATAATGCTTTTCATCATTTCAATCAGCGCCACATA
CACTTCTTCCCAGCCGCAGGTCGCGCGCCACGCCTGATACGCATACCAGCCCAGGCACGCCACGCTCAGC
GCAAACACCACCCACTGCAGGATGTTGGCGGCCAGCTTCTCGGCGTTGGTGCCGTTACTCTTCAGCCAGG
