>Addgene plasmid #50954 | AAV-ReaChR-citrine | addgene partial sequence | sequence record 78942 | hSyn1pro-F 5'-gcaagtgggttttaggacca-3'
ACCGACCCCGACCCACTGGACAAGCACCCAACCCCCATTCCCCAAATTGCGCATCCCCTATCAGAGAGGG
GGAGGGGAAACAGGATGCGGCGAGGCGCGTGCGCACTGCCAGCTTCAGCACCGCGGACAGTGCCTTCGCC
CCCGCCTGGCGGCGCGCGCCACCGCCGCCTCAGCACTGAAGGCGCGCTGACGTCACTCGCCGGTCCCCCG
CAAACTCCCCTTCCCGGCCACCTTGGTCGCGTCCGCGCCGCCGCCGGCCCAGCCGGACCGCACCACGCGA
GGCGCGAGATAGGGGGGCACGGGCGCGACCATCTGCGCTGCGGCGCCGGCGACTCAGCGCTGCCTCAGTC
TGCGGTGGGCAGCGGAGGAGTCGTGTCGTGCCTGAGAGCGCAGTCGAATTCAAGCTGCTAGCAAGGATCC
GACCATGGTGAGCAGAAGACCCTGGCTGCTGGCCCTGGCCCTGGCCGTGGCCCTGGCCGCCGGCAGCGCC
GGCGCCAGCACCGGCAGCGACGCCACCGTGCCCGTGGCCACCCAGGACGGCCCCGACTACGTGTTCCACA
GAGCCCACGAGAGAATGCTGTTCCAGACCAGCTACACCCTGGAGAACAACGGCAGCGTGATCTGCATCCC
CAACAACGGCCAGTGCTTCTGCCTGGCCTGGCTGAAGAGTAACGGCACCAACGC
