>Addgene plasmid #50954 | AAV-ReaChR-citrine | addgene partial sequence | sequence record 132175 | CitrineRV 5'-CATCAGGCCGTAGCCGAAGG-3'
CTTGCCGGTGGTGCAGATGAACTTCAGGGTCAGCTTGCCGTAGGTGGCATCGCCCTCGCCCTCGCCGGAC
ACGCTGAACTTGTGGCCGTTTACGTCGCCGTCCAGCTCGACCAGGATGGGCACCACCCCGGTGAACAGCT
CCTCGCCCTTGCTCACCATCTCGAGGCTGCTCTCGTACTTATCTTCTTCTTCCGCCACCAGGGTTTCCAC
TTCCATTTCCTGGCCCGCAATGGTAATTTTCTGTTTTTTGCGAATATCGCCATACAGCAGAATATGTTCA
TGAATTTTCACGCGCAGATAGTTGCCCAGCACGCCCCACATGTTCTTCGCAATCAGATCCAGAATGCTAT
GGCCAATCGCGCTGCCATACGGGCTAATATGGCCGAAGCCCTCGGGGCCCAGCAGGAACAGCACGGGGAA
CATGCCCCAGCTCACGAAGAACAGCCAGGCCATGGCTCTCACCAGCTGTCTGCACAGGCCTTTCGGCACG
GTATGAAACGCTTCAATATACACTTTGGCCGCATGAAAATAGGTATACATGCCATAGCTCAGGCTAATCA
GAAAAAACAGAATTTTGGTCCAGCCGGTGCACATCGCGCTGGTCGCGCCCCACACAATGCAGCCCACGTC
GCTCACCAGCAGGCCCATGGTGCGTTTGCTATAATCATCTTTCAGGCCGGTCAGGTTGCTCAGATGAATC
AGAATCACGGGGCAGGTCAGCAGCCATTCGCCATAGCGCATCCACACCACGCCGTTGCCGCTGCTCAGCC
ACAGGGTCGCCGGG
